>Addgene plasmid #127759 | pEYD1A | depositor full sequence | sequence record 244811 | Full Sequence
CTTCCATTTCCACTAATCTTATCCCTATCAGTGATAGAGATTGACATCCCTATCAGTGATAGAGATACTG
AGCACGGATCCCGACTTTAAGAAGGAGATATACATATGGCGAGTAGCGAAGACGTTATCAAAGAGTTCAT
GCGTTTCAAAGTTCGTATGGAAGGTTCCGTTAACGGTCACGAGTTCGAAATCGAAGGTGAAGGTGAAGGT
CGTCCGTACGAAGGTACCCAGACCGCTAAACTGAAAGTTACCAAAGGTGGTCCGCTGCCGTTCGCTTGGG
ACATCCTGTCCCCGCAGTTCCAGTACGGTTCCAAAGCTTACGTTAAACACCCGGCTGACATCCCGGACTA
CCTGAAACTGTCCTTCCCGGAAGGTTTCAAATGGGAACGTGTTATGAACTTCGAAGACGGTGGTGTTGTT
ACCGTTACCCAGGACTCCTCCCTGCAAGACGGTGAGTTCATCTACAAAGTTAAACTGCGTGGTACCAACT
TCCCGTCCGACGGTCCGGTTATGCAGAAAAAAACCATGGGTTGGGAAGCTTCCACCGAACGTATGTACCC
GGAAGACGGTGCTCTGAAAGGTGAAATCAAAATGCGTCTGAAACTGAAAGACGGTGGTCACTACGACGCT
GAAGTTAAAACCACCTACATGGCTAAAAAACCGGTTCAGCTGCCGGGTGCTTACAAAACCGACATCAAAC
TGGACATCACCTCCCACAACGAAGACTACACCATCGTTGAACAGTACGAACGTGCTGAAGGTCGTCACTC
CACCGGTGCTTAAGCCAGGTAACGAATGGATCCCAAAGCCCGCCGAAAGGCGGGCTTTTCTGTTCTTCAC
CTTAATCCATTATACATAACTCAATACCTACCCATTCCTCTTAACATCAATCTAATTATATATCATTATT
ACCCTACACTTAAACCCCATCTCAATACTTCCCATCAAATCCAACCTAACTCATACATTCCAAACTAATC
TAACTTCTTCCATCATTAACCACACCTCTCTATCATCACCTATTCCCCTCTATCTCCCTCAAATTCTTTC
ACATATTAAAAACTTACTCTTCCTCCTTTCCTCCTTAAAATACTAAATAACTCTTAAATACCCTAATCTT
TCACTTCTATTACCCAAATATCTTATCATCACCAACCTTATCCTAACACTCATACACCCATACAATTGTG
AGCGGATAACAATTGACATTGTGAGCGGATAACAAGATACTGAGCACAGCCCGGATAGCTCAGTCGGTAG
AGCAGCGGCCGGACGCAACTGAATGAAATGGTGAAGGACGGGTCCAGGTGTGGCTGCTTCGGCAGTGCAG
CTTGTTGAGTAGAGTGTGAGCTCCGTAACTAGTCGCGTCCGGCCGCGGGTCCAGGGTTCAAGTCCCTGTT
CGGGCGCCACAAAGCCCGCCGAAAGGCGGGCTTTTCTGTTACCCCCTTACAAAACCACAGGATAACGCAG
GAAAGAACATGTGAGCAAAAGGCCAGCAAAAGGCCAGGAACCGTAAAAAGGCCGCGTTGCTGGCGTTTTT
CCATAGGCTCCGCCCCCCTGACGAGCATCACAAAAATCGACGCTCAAGTCAGAGGTGGCGAAACCCGACA
GGACTATAAAGATACCAGGCGTTTCCCCCTGGAAGCTCCCTCGTGCGCTCTCCTGTTCCGACCCTGCCGC
TTACCGGATACCTGTCCGCCTTTCTCCCTTCGGGAAGCGTGGCGCTTTCTCAATGCTCACGCTGTAGGTA
TCTCAGTTCGGTGTAGGTCGTTCGCTCCAAGCTGGGCTGTGTGCACGAACCCCCCGTTCAGCCCGACCGC
TGCGCCTTATCCGGTAACTATCGTCTTGAGTCCAACCCGGTAAGACACGACTTATCGCCACTGGCAGCAG
CCACTGGTAACAGGATTAGCAGAGCGAGGTATGTAGGCGGTGCTACAGAGTTCTTGAAGTGGTGGCCTAA
CTACGGCTACACTAGAAGGACAGTATTTGGTATCTGCGCTCTGCTGAAGCCAGTTACCTTCGGAAAAAGA
GTTGGTAGCTCTTGATCCGGCAAACAAACCACCGCTGGTAGCGGTGGTTTTTTTGTTTGCAAGCAGCAGA
TTACGCGCAGAAAAAAAGGATCTCAAGAAGATCCTTTGATCTTTTCTACGGGGTCTGACGCTCAGTGGAA
CGAAAACTCACGTTAAGGGATTTTGGTCATGAGATTATCAAAAAGGATCTTCACCTAGATCCTTTTAAAT
TAAAAATGAAGTTTTAAATCAATCTAAAGTATATATGAGTAAACTTGGTCTGACAGTTACCAATGCTTAA
TCAGTGAGGCACCTATCTCAGCGATCTGTCTATTTCGTTCATCCATAGTTGCCTGACTCCCCGTCGTGTA
GATAACTACGATACGGGAGGGCTTACCATCTGGCCCCAGTGCTGCAATGATACCGCGAGACCCACGCTCA
CCGGCTCCAGATTTATCAGCAATAAACCAGCCAGCCGGAAGGGCCGAGCGCAGAAGTGGTCCTGCAACTT
TATCCGCCTCCATCCAGTCTATTAATTGTTGCCGGGAAGCTAGAGTAAGTAGTTCGCCAGTTAATAGTTT
GCGCAACGTTGTTGCCATTGCTACAGGCATCGTGGTGTCACGCTCGTCGTTTGGTATGGCTTCATTCAGC
TCCGGTTCCCAACGATCAAGGCGAGTTACATGATCCCCCATGTTGTGCAAAAAAGCGGTTAGCTCCTTCG
GTCCTCCGATCGTTGTCAGAAGTAAGTTGGCCGCAGTGTTATCACTCATGGTTATGGCAGCACTGCATAA
TTCTCTTACTGTCATGCCATCCGTAAGATGCTTTTCTGTGACTGGTGAGTACTCAACCAAGTCATTCTGA
GAATAGTGTATGCGGCGACCGAGTTGCTCTTGCCCGGCGTCAATACGGGATAATACCGCGCCACATAGCA
GAACTTTAAAAGTGCTCATCATTGGAAAACGTTCTTCGGGGCGAAAACTCTCAAGGATCTTACCGCTGTT
GAGATCCAGTTCGATGTAACCCACTCGTGCACCCAACTGATCTTCAGCATCTTTTACTTTCACCAGCGTT
TCTGGGTGAGCAAAAACAGGAAGGCAAAATGCCGCAAAAAAGGGAATAAGGGCGACACGGAAATGTTGAA
TACTCATACTCTTCCTTTTTCAATATTATTGAAGCATTTATCAGGGTTATTGTCTCATGAGCGGATACAT
ATTTGAATGTATTTAGAAAAATAAACAAATAGGGGTTCCGCGCACATTTCCCCGAAAAGTGCCACCTGAC
GTCTAAGAAACCATTATTATCATGACATTAACCTATAAAAATAGGCGTATCACGAGGCCCTTTCGTCTTC
AAGAATTCTGGCGAATCCTCTGAC
Features (pLannotate 1.2.2; 7 found; start..end, strand, type, name):
     22..75      +  promoter       PLtetO-1 promoter (fragment): modified phage lambda PL promoter with tet operator sites (Lutz and Bujard, 1997)
    106..783     +  CDS            mRFP1: monomeric derivative of DsRed (Campbell et al., 2002)
   1186..1202    +  protein_bind   lac operator: The lac repressor binds to the lac operator to inhibit transcription in E. coli. This inhibition can be relieved by adding lactose or isopropyl-β-D-thiogalactopyranoside (IPTG). lac repressor encoded by lacI
   1209..1225    +  protein_bind   lac operator: The lac repressor binds to the lac operator to inhibit transcription in E. coli. This inhibition can be relieved by adding lactose or isopropyl-β-D-thiogalactopyranoside (IPTG). lac repressor encoded by lacI
   1538..2126    -  rep_origin     ori: high-copy-number ColE1/pMB1/pBR322/pUC origin of replication
   2297..3157    -  CDS            AmpR: β-lactamase; bla; confers resistance to ampicillin, carbenicillin, and related antibiotics
   3158..3262    -  promoter       AmpR promoter: bla
