>Addgene plasmid #127759 | pEYD1A | addgene full sequence | sequence record 258386 | Addgene NGS Result
CCTGTCCGCCTTTCTCCCTTCGGGAAGCGTGGCGCTTTCTCATAGCTCACGCTGTAGGTATCTCAGTTCG
GTGTAGGTCGTTCGCTCCAAGCTGGGCTGTGTGCACGAACCCCCCGTTCAGCCAGACCGCTGCGCCTTAT
CCGGTAACTATCGTCTTGAGTCCAACCCGGTAAGACACGACTTATCGCCACTGGCAGCAGCCACTGGTAA
CAGGATTAGCAGAGCGAGGTATGTAGGCGGTGCTACAGAGTTCTTGAAGTGGTGGCCTAACTACGGCTAC
ACTAGAAGAACAGTATTTGGTATCTGCGCTCTGCTGAAGCCAGTTACCTTCGGAAAAAGAGTTGGTAGCT
CTTGATCCGGCAAACAAACCACCGCTGGTAGCGGTGGTTTTTTTGTTTGCAAGCAGCAGATTACGCGCAG
AAAAAAAGGATCTCAAGAAGATCCTTTGATCTTTTCTACGGGGTCTGACGCTCAGTGGAACGAAAACTCA
CGTTAAGGGATTTTGGTCATGAGATTATCAAAAAGGATCTTCACCTAGATCCTTTTAAATTAAAAATGAA
GTTTTAAATCAATCTAAAGTATATATGAGTAAACTTGGTCTGACAGTTACCAATGCTTAATCAGTGAGGC
ACCTATCTCAGCGATCTGTCTATTTCGTTCATCCATAGTTGCCTGACTCCCCGTCGTGTAGATAACTACG
ATACGGGAGGGCTTACCATCTGGCCCCAGTGCTGCAATGATACCGCGAGACCCACGCTCACCGGCTCCAG
ATTTATCAGCAATAAACCAGCCAGCCGGAAGGGCCGAGCGCAGAAGTGGTCCTGCAACTTTATCCGCCTC
CATCCAGTCTATTAATTGTTGCCGGGAAGCTAGAGTAAGTAGTTCGCCAGTTAATAGTTTGCGCAACGTT
GTTGCCATTGCTACAGGCATCGTGGTGTCACGCTCGTCGTTTGGTATGGCTTCATTCAGCTCCGGTTCCC
AACGATCAAGGCGAGTTACATGATCCCCCATGTTGTGCAAAAAAGCGGTTAGCTCCTTCGGTCCTCCGAT
CGTTGTCAGAAGTAAGTTGGCCGCAGTGTTATCACTCATGGTTATGGCAGCACTGCATAATTCTCTTACT
GTCATGCCATCCGTAAGATGCTTTTCTGTGACTGGTGAGTACTCAACCAAGTCATTCTGAGAATAGTGTA
TGCGGCGACCGAGTTGCTCTTGCCCGGCGTCAACACGGGATAATACCGCGCCACATAGCAGAACTTTAAA
AGTGCTCATCATTGGAAAACGTTCTTCGGGGCGAAAACTCTCAAGGATCTTACCGCTGTTGAGATCCAGT
TCGATGTAACCCACTCGTGCACCCAACTGATCTTCAGCATCTTTTACTTTCACCAGCGTTTCTGGGTGAG
CAAAAACAGGAAGGCAAAATGCCGCAAAAAAGGGAATAAGGGCGACACGGAAATGTTGAATACTCATACT
CTTCCTTTTTCAATATTATTGAAGCATTTATCAGGGTTATTGTCTCATGAGCGGATACATATTTGAATGT
ATTTAGAAAAATAAACAAATAGGGGTTCCGCGCACATTTCCCCGAAAAGTGCCACCTGACGTCTAAGAAA
CCATTATTATCATGACATTAACCTATAAAAATAGGCGTATCACGAGGCCCTTTCGTCTTCAAGAATTCTG
GCGAATCCTCTGACCAATTAGTGTGTTTAGGGATGACAGAAAAGCCCGCCTTTCGGCGGGCTTTGGGATC
CATTCGTTACCTGGCTCTCGCCAGTCGGGATCCTGTGCTCAGTATCTCTATCACTGATAGGGATGTCAAT
CTCTATCACTGATAGGGATCTTCACCTTAATCCATTATACATAACTCATACATTCCAAACTAATCTAACT
TCTTCCATCATTAACCACACCTCTCTATCATCACCTATTCCCCTCTATCTCCCTCAAATTCTTTCACATA
TTATATCCTAACACTCATACACCCATACAATTGTGAGCGGATAACAATTGACATTGTGAGCGGATAACAA
GATACTGAGCACAGCCCGGATAGCTCAGTCGGTAGAGCAGCGGCCGGACGCAACTGAATGAAATGGTGAA
GGACGGGTCCAGGTGTGGCTGCTTCGGCAGTGCAGCTTGTTGAGTAGAGTGTGAGCTCCGTAACTAGTCG
CGTCCGGCCGCGGGTCCAGGGTTCAAGTCCCTGTTCGGGCGCCACAAAGCCCGCCGAAAGGCGGGCTTTT
CTGTTACCCCCTTACAAAACCACAGGATAACGCAGGAAAGAACATGTGAGCAAAAGGCCAGCAAAAGGCC
AGGAACCGTAAAAAGGCCGCGTTGCTGGCGTTTTTCCATAGGCTCCGCCCCCCTGACGAGCATCACAAAA
ATCGACGCTCAAGTCAGAGGTGGCGAAACCCGACAGGACTATAAAGATACCAGGCGTTTCCCCCTGGAAG
CTCCCTCGTGCGCTCTCCTGTTCCGACCCTGCCGCTTACCGGATA
Features (pLannotate 1.2.2; 6 found; start..end, strand, type, name):
    607..1467    -  CDS            AmpR: β-lactamase; bla; confers resistance to ampicillin, carbenicillin, and related antibiotics
   1468..1572    -  promoter       AmpR promoter: bla
   1784..1838    -  promoter       PLtetO-1 promoter (fragment): modified phage lambda PL promoter with tet operator sites (Lutz and Bujard, 1997)
   1991..2007    +  protein_bind   lac operator: The lac repressor binds to the lac operator to inhibit transcription in E. coli. This inhibition can be relieved by adding lactose or isopropyl-β-D-thiogalactopyranoside (IPTG). lac repressor encoded by lacI
   2014..2030    +  protein_bind   lac operator: The lac repressor binds to the lac operator to inhibit transcription in E. coli. This inhibition can be relieved by adding lactose or isopropyl-β-D-thiogalactopyranoside (IPTG). lac repressor encoded by lacI
   2343..436     -  rep_origin     ori (across the origin): high-copy-number ColE1/pMB1/pBR322/pUC origin of replication
