[The description below was written by a language model from this plasmid's Addgene catalogue record and pLannotate feature annotations shown in this document.]
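Description:
pEYD1A is a small, high-copy bacterial expression plasmid built on the pBEST backbone for synthetic biology work in E. coli. It replicates from a ColE1/pUC-type origin and is selected with ampicillin through a β-lactamase gene driven by its own bla promoter. The catalogue lists the insert as two synthetic RNA aptamer reporters, mSpinach and the malachite green (MG) aptamer, placed in divergent orientation and assembled by Golden Gate cloning. Both aptamers become fluorescent when they bind their cognate dyes, so transcript levels can be read directly without translation.

The two sequence records do not agree. In the sequencing-verified record of about 2.5 kb, a PLtetO-1 promoter fragment lies on the minus strand. A pair of lac operators lies roughly 150 bp away on the plus strand, which suggests a lac-regulated promoter, although no such promoter is annotated. This layout fits two regulated promoters firing away from each other, one controlled by TetR and one by LacI. The aptamers themselves are not annotated, so the tables do not show which promoter drives which one. The depositor's record is about 3.4 kb and differs: PLtetO-1 is on the plus strand driving an mRFP1 coding sequence, in the same direction as the lac operators. That record does not match the divergent, aptamer-only design and may describe a related construct.

The recommended hosts are Z1-type strains (MGZ1, DH5Z1, MG1655Z1), presumably because they supply the Tet and Lac repressors that make both promoters inducible. The stated purpose is to study how the relative orientation of neighbouring genes affects transcription, as part of work on compositional context effects in synthetic gene networks.
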