Addgene plasmid #127759: pEYD1A
Purpose: Research the effect of gene orientation of transcription
Depositing lab: Richard Murray. Depositing organization: California Institute of Technology. Publication: Biophysical Constraints Arising from Compositional Context in Synthetic Gene Networks. Yeung E, Dy AJ, Martin KB, Ng AH, Del Vecchio D, Beck JL, Collins JJ, Murray RM. Cell Syst. 2017 Jul 26;5(1):11-24.e12. doi: 10.1016/j.cels.2017.06.001. Epub 2017 Jul 19. PubMed 28734826.
Backbone
  Vector backbone: pBEST
  Vector type: Bacterial Expression, Synthetic Biology
Growth in bacteria
  Bacterial resistance: Ampicillin, 100 μg/mL
  Growth temperature: 30°C
  Growth strain: MGZ1
  Copy number: High Copy
Gene/Insert
  Gene/Insert name: mSpinach, MG RNA aptamer in divergent orientation
  Species: Synthetic
  Cloning method: Unknown
Terms and licenses: Academic/Nonprofit Terms; Industry Terms: Not Available to Industry
Depositor comments: Cloning method: Golden Gate. Genbank Accession No. KX682223 . Can also use growth strains: DH5Z1 or MG1655Z1 . Please note that this plasmid may require a unique bacterial strain, so make sure to confirm that you can also obtain the appropriate growth strain. Please contact us or contact our distributors if you have any questions.
How to cite: pEYD1A was a gift from Richard Murray (Addgene plasmid # 127759 ; http://n2t.net/addgene:127759 ; RRID:Addgene_127759)
